>Addgene plasmid #242158 | RcP9_AraC_S170_LOV_P190_Sil_90bp | addgene full sequence | sequence record 486030 | Incorrect Addgene NGS Result
CTGCGGCGGGCGCTGCGGACACATACAAAGTTACCCACAGATTCCGTGGATAAGCAGGGGACTAACATGT
GAGGCAAAACAGCAGGGCCGCGCCGGTGGCGTTTTTCCATAGGCTCCGCCCTCCTGCCAGAGTTCACATA
AACAGACGCTTTTCCGGTGCATCTGTGGGAGCCGTGAGGCTCAACCATGAATCTGACAGTACGGGCGAAA
CCCGACAGGACTTAAAGATCCCCACCGTTTCCGGCGGGTCGCTCCCTCTTGCGCTCTCCTGTTCCGACCC
TGCCGTTTACCGGATACCTGTTCCGCCTTTCTCCCTTACGGGAAGTGTGGCGCTTTCTCATAGCTCACAC
ACTGGTATCTCGGCTCGGTGTAGGTCGTTCGCTCCAAGCTGGGCTGTAAGCAAGAACTCCCCGTTCAGCC
CGACTGCTGCGCCTTATCCGGTAACTGTTCACTTGAGTCCAACCCGGAAAAGCACGGTAAAACGCCACTG
GCAGCAGCCATTGGTAACTGGGAGTTCGCAGAGGATTTGTTTAGCTAAACACGCGGTTGCTCTTGAAGTG
TGCGCCAAAGTCCGGCTACACTGGAAGGACAGATTTGGTTGCTGTGCTCTGCGAAAGCCAGTTACCACGG
TTAAGCAGTTCCCCAACTGACTTAACCTTCGATCAAACCACCTCCCCAGGTGGTTTTTTCGAAGGTTAAG
TCAGTTGGTGAACTGCTTAACCTTCGATCAAACCACCTCCCCAGGTGGTTTTTTCGTTTACAGGGCAAAA
GATTACGCGCAGAAAAAAAGGATCTCAAGAAGATCCTTTGATCTTTTCTACTGAACCGCTCTAGATTTCA
GTGCAATTTATCTCTTCAAATGTAGCACCTGAAGTCAGCCCAGGAGGTCACTGCCCGCTTTCCAGTCGGG
AAACCTGTCGTGCCAGCTGCATTAATGAATCGGCCAACGCGCGGGGAGAGGCGGTTTGCGTATTGGGCGC
CAGGGTGGTTTTTCTTTTCACCAGTGACACGGGCAACAGCTGATTGCCCTTCACCGCCTGGCCCTGAGAG
AGTTGCAGCAAGCGGTCCACGCTGGTTTGCCCCAGCAGGCGAAAATCCTGTTTGATGGTGGTTAACGGCG
GGATATAACATGAGCTGTCTTCGGTATCGTCGTATCCCACTACCGAGATATCCGCACCAACGCGCAGCCC
GGACTCGGTAATGGCGCGCATTGCGCCCAGCGCCATCTGATCGTTGGCAACCAGCATCGCAGTGGGAACG
ATACCCTCATTCAGCATTTGCATGGTTTGTTGAAAACCGGACATGGCACTCCAGTCGCCTTCCCGTTCCG
CTATCGGCTGAATTTGATTGCGAGTGAGATATTTATGCCAGCCAGCCAGACGCAGACGCGCCGAGACAGA
ACTTAATGGGCCCGCTAACAGCGCGATTTGCTGGTGACCCAATGCGACCAGATGCTCCACGCCCAGTCGC
GTACCGTCTTCATGGGAGAAAATAATACTGTTGATGGGTGTCTGGTCAGAGACATCAAGAAATAACGCCG
GAACATTAGTGCAGGCAGCTTCCACAGCAATGGCATCCTGGTCATCCAGCGGATAGTTAATGATCAGCCC
ACTGACGCGTTGCGCGAGAAGATTGTGCACCGCCGCTTTACAGGCTTCGACGCCGCTTCGTTCTACCATC
GACACCACCACGCTGGCACCCAGTTGATCGGCGCGAGATTTAATCGCCGCGACAATTTGCGACGGCGCGT
GCAGGGCCAGACTGGAGGTGGCAACGCCAATCAGCAACGACTGTTTGCCCGCCAGTTGTTGTGCCACGCG
GTTGGGAATGTAATTCAGCTCCGCCATCGCCGCTTCCACTTTTTCCCGCGTTTTCGCAGAAACGTGGCTG
GCCTGGTTCACCACGCGGGAAACGGTCTGATAAGAGACACCGGCATACTCTGCGACATCGTATAACGTTA
CTGGTTTCACATTCACCACCCTGAATTGACTCTCTTCCGGGCGCTATCATGCCATACCGCGAAAGGTTTT
GCGCCATTCGATGGTGTCCGGGATCTCGACGCTCTCCCTTAAGAGGACATCCGGTCAAATAAAACGAAAG
GCTCAGTCGAAAGACTGGGCCTTTCGTTTTGCTGAGGAGACTTAGGGACCCT
[36 nt withheld, positions 2153-2188]
A
[50 nt withheld, positions 2190-2239]
GCGGAACAGGTTGATCTTATCGCAGTCGATACTGAACTCGTAAGGTTTACCAGCGCCAAAGACAAAAGGG
CGACATTCAACCGATTGAGGGAGG
[35 nt withheld, positions 2334-2368]
T
[62 nt withheld, positions 2370-2431]
A
[41 nt withheld, positions 2433-2473]
A
[161 nt withheld, positions 2475-2635]
TCCCTCAGAGC
[82 nt withheld, positions 2647-2728]
GACAGGAGGTTGAGGCAGGTCAGACGATTGG
[176 nt withheld, positions 2760-2935]
C
[305 nt withheld, positions 2937-3241]
T
[98 nt withheld, positions 3243-3340]
G
[85 nt withheld, positions 3342-3426]
TTTTTTTTTTCCTTTACTGCACCTGCAGGTAATGTTGTCCTCTTGATTTCTGCGTTCAGGATTGTCCTGC
TCTCTATCACTGATAGGGATGAACTGTTAATACAATTTGCGTGCCAATTTTTTATCTTTTTGATTTATAA
AGATCTGATTGAAGAATCAACAGCAACATGCCAGGATGAGTTAGCGAATTACACTAACAAGTGGCGAATT
TCATCACGGAGCCAATGTCCTCAGCGAGTTTGTAGAAACGCAAAAAGGCCATCCGTCAGGATGGCCTTCT
GCTTAATTTGATGCCTGGCAGTTTATGGCGGGCGTCCTGCCCGCCACCCTCCGGGCCGTTGCTTCGCAAC
GTTCAAATCCGCTCCCGGCGGATTTGTCCTACTCAGGAGAGCGTTCACCGACAAACAACAGATAAAACGA
AAGGCCCAGTCTTTCGACTGAGCCTTTCGTTTTATTTGATGCCTGGCAGTTCCCTACTCTCGCATGGGGA
GAACCCACACTACCATCGGCGCTACGGCGTTTCACTTCTGAGTTCGGCATGGGGTCAGGTGGGACCACCG
CGCTACTGCCGCCAGGCAAATTCTGTTTTATCAGACCGCTTCTGCGTTCTGATTTAATCTGTATCAGGCT
GAAAATCTTCTCTCATCCGCCAAAACAGCCAGGGCCCTACTGATAAATGTGAGCGGATAACATTGACATT
GTGAGCGGATAACAAGATACTGAGCACATCAGCAGGACGCACTGACCTCAACAGAAACAATAATAATGGA
GTCATGACCATGCCTAGGCCGCGGGCCGCGCGAATTCAGAAGGAGAATATACCATGAACCAAATCGTGAA
GTTCACTGACGACTCTGGCCTGGCGGTTCAAGTTACTCCAGACGATGTTCGCCGTTATATCTGTGAGAAC
GCTACTGAAAAAGAGGTGGGCCTCTTTCTGCAACTCTGTCAGACTCAACGTTTGAATCCGTTTGTGAAAG
ACGCTTACCTGGTGAAATACGGCGGTGCTCCAGCTTCTATGATTACTTCCTATCAAGTTTTTAACCGTCG
CGCGTGTCGTGATGCTAACTATGATGGTATCAAATCTGGTGTGGTTGTTCTGCGTGACGGTGATGTTGTG
CATAAACGTGGTGCTGCGTGCTACAAAAAGGCGGGTGAGGAGCTCATCGGTGGTTGGGCGGAAGTTCGCT
TTAAGGATGGCCGCGAGACTGCGTATGCTGAGGTGGCGCTCGACGACTATTCCACCGGCAAATCTAATTG
GGCGAAAATGCCGGGTGTTATGATCGAAAAATGCGCGAAGGCTGCTGCTTGGCGCCTCGCGTTCCCGGAC
ACTTTTCAGGGCATGTACGCTGCGGAGGAAATGGATCAAGCGCAACAGCCAGAACAGGTGCGCGCTCAGG
CGGAGCAACCAGTGGATCTCCAGCCAATCCGCGAACTCTTCAAGCCATATTGCGAACACTTCGGCATCAC
TCCGGCTGAGGGTATGACTGCTGTTTGTGGTGCGGTGGGCGCTGAAGGCATGCACTCTATGACCGAGCAG
CAAGCTCGCCGTGCTCGCGCTTGGATGGAGGAAGAAATGGCTGCGCCAGCTGTGGAAGCGGAGTATGAGG
TTGTTGACGAGGGCGAGGTGTTTTAAGGATCCAGGAGAATACACATGCCAATTCAGGTCTTACCGCCACA
ACTGGCGAACCAGATTGCCGCAGGTGAGGTGGTCGAGCGACCTGCGTCGGTAGTCAAAGAACTAGTGAAA
AACAGCCTCGATGCAGGTGCGACGCGTATCGATATTGATATCGAACGCGGTGGGGCGAAACTTATCCGCA
TTCGTGATAACGGCTGCGGTATCAAAAAAGATGAGCTGGCGCTGGCGCTGGCTCGTCATGCCACCAGTAA
AATCGCCTCTCTGGACGATCTCGAAGCCATTATCAGCCTGGGCTTTCGCGGTGAGGCGCTGGCGAGTATC
AGTTCGGTTTCCCGCCTGACGCTCACTTCACGCACCGCAGAACAGCAGGAAGCCTGGCAGGCCTATGCCG
AAGGGCGCGATATGAACGTGACGGTAAAACCGGCGGCGCATCCTGTGGGGACGACGCTGGAGGTGCTGGA
TCTGTTCTACAACACCCCGGCGCGGCGCAAATTCCTGCGCACCGAGAAAACCGAATTTAACCACATTGAT
GAGATCATCCGCCGCATTGCGCTGGCGCGTTTCGACGTCACGATCAACCTGTCGCATAACGGTAAAATTG
TGCGTCAGTACCGCGCAGTGCCGGAAGGCGGGCAAAAAGAACGGCGCTTAGGCGCGATTTGCGGCACCGC
TTTTCTTGAACAAGCGCTGGCGATTGAATGGCAACACGGCGATCTCACGCTACGCGGCTGGGTGGCCGAT
CCAAATCACACCACGCCCGCACTGGCAGAAATTCAGTATTGCTACGTGAACGGTCGCATGATGCGCGATC
GCCTGATCAATCACGCGATCCGCCAGGCCTGCGAAGACAAACTGGGGGCCGATCAGCAACCGGCATTTGT
GTTGTATCTGGAGATCGACCCACATCAGGTGGACGTCAACGTGCACCCCGCCAAACACGAAGTGCGTTTC
CATCAGTCGCGTCTGGTGCATGATTTTATCTATCAGGGCGTGCTGAGCGTGCTACAACAGCAACTGGAAA
CGCCGCTACCGCTGGACGATGAACCCCAACCTGCACCGCGTTCCATTCCGGAAAACCGCGTGGCGGCGGG
GCGCAATCACTTTGCAGAACCGGCAGCTCGTGAGCCGGTAGCTCCGCGCTACACTCCTGCGCCAGCATCA
GGCAGTCGTCCGGCTGCCCCCTGGCCGAATGCGCAGCCAGGCTACCAGAAACAGCAAGGTGAAGTGTATC
GCCAGCTTTTGCAAACGCCCGCGCCGATGCAAAAATTAAAAGCGCCGGAACCGCAGGAACCTGCACTTGC
GGCGAACAGTCAGAGTTTTGGTCGGGTACTGACTATCGTCCATTCCGACTGTGCGTTGCTGGAGCGCGAC
GGCAACATTTCACTTTTATCCTTGCCAGTGGCAGAACGTTGGCTGCGTCAGGCACAATTGACGCCGGGTG
AAGCGCCCGTTTGCGCCCAGCCGCTGCTGATTCCGTTGCGGCTAAAAGTTTCTGCCGAAGAAAAATCGGC
ATTAGAAAAAGCGCAGTCTGCCCTGGCGGAATTGGGTATTGATTTCCAGTCAGATGCACAGCATGTGACC
ATCAGGGCAGTGCCTTTACCCTTACGCCAACAAAATTTACAAATCTTGATTCCTGAACTGATAGGCTACC
TGGCGAAGCAGTCCGTATTCGAACCTGGCAATATTGCGCAGTGGATTGCACGAAATCTGATGAGCGAACA
TGCGCAGTGGTCAATGGCACAGGCCATAACCCTGCTGGCGGACGTGGAACGGTTATGTCCGCAACTTGTG
AAAACGCCGCCGGGTGGTCTGTTACAATCTGTTGATTTACATCCGGCGATAAAAGCCCTGAAAGATGAGT
GAAAAGGAAAAAAAAATGAAATCCGCTGAATATTTGAACACTTTTAGATTGAGAAATCTCGGCCTACCTG
TCATGAACAATTTGCATGACATGTCTAAGGCGACTCGCATATCTGTTGAAACACTTCGGTTGTTAATCTA
TACAGCTGATTTTCGCTATAGGATCTACACTGTAGAAAAGAAAGGCCCAGAGAAGAGAATGAGAACCATT
TACCAACCTTCTCGAGAACTTAAAGCCTTACAAGGATGGGTTCTACGTAACATTTTAGATAAACTGTCGT
CATCTCCTTTTTCTATTGGATTTGAAAAGCACCAATCTATTTTGAATAATGCTACCCCGCATATTGGGGC
AAACTTTATACTGAATATTGATTTGGAGGATTTTTTCCCAAGTTTAACTGCTAACAAAGTTTTTGGAGTG
TTCCATTCTCTTGGTTATAATCGACTAATATCTTCAGTTTTGACAAAAATATGTTGTTATAAAAATCTGC
TACCACAAGGTGCTCCATCATCACCTAAATTAGCTAATCTAATATGTTCTAAACTTGATTATCGTATTCA
GGGTTATGCAGGTAGTCGGGGCTTGATATATACGAGATATGCCGATGATCTCACCTTATCTGCACAGTCT
ATGAAAAAGGTTGTTAAAGCACGTGATTTTTTATTTTCTATAATCCCAAGTGAAGGATTGGTTATTAACT
CAAAAAAAACTTGTATTAGTGGGCCTCGTAGTCAGAGGAAAGTTACAGGTTTAGTTATTTCACAAGAGAA
AGTTGGGATAGGTAGAGAAAAATATAAAGAAATTAGAGCAAAGATACATCATATATTTTGCGGTAAGTCT
TCTGAGATAGAACACGTTAGGGGATGGTTGTCATTTATTTTAAGTGTGGATTCAAAAAGCCATAGGAGAT
TAATAACTTATATTAGCAAATTAGAAAAAAAATATGGAAAGAACCCTTTAAATAAAGCGAAGACCTAACA
TTTAACTATGATAAGATTCCGTATGCGCACCCTTAGCGAGAGGTTTATCATTAAGGTCAACCTCTGGATG
TTGTTTCGGCATCCTGCATTGAATCTGAGTTACTGTCTGTTTTCCTGAATTCCACAACGCTGGAACGCAT
TGAAAAGAATTTCGTAATCACAGACCCGCGCCTTCCCGACAATCCAATTATTTTTGCGTCCGATAGCTTC
CTGTACGAATTCAGGAAACCCGTTTTTTCTGACGTAAGGGTGCGCATACGGAATCTACTTAATTAACGGC
ACTCCTCAGCCAAGTCAAAAGCCTCCGACCGGAGGCTTTTGACTACATGCCCATGGCGTTTACGCCCCGC
CCTGCCACTCATCGCAGTACTGTTGTAATTCATTAAGCATTCTGCCGACATGGAAGCCATCACAAACGGC
ATGATGAACCTGAATCGCCAGCGGCATCAGCACCTTGTCGCCTTGCGTATAATATTTGCCCATAGTGAAA
ACGGGGGCGAAGAAGTTGTCCATATTGGCCACGTTTAAATCAAAACTGGTGAAACTCACCCAGGGATTGG
CTGAAACGAAAAACATATTCTCAATAAACCCTTTAGGGAAATAGGCCAGGTTTTCACCGTAACACGCCAC
ATCTTGCGAATATATGTGTAGAAACTGCCGGAAATCGTCGTGGTATTCACTCCAGAGCGATGAAAACGTT
TCAGTTTGCTCATGGAAAACGGTGTAACAAGGGTGAACACTATCCCATATCACCAGCTCACCGTCTTTCA
TTGCCATACGGAACTCCGGATGAGCATTCATCAGGCGGGCAAGAATGTGAATAAAGGCCGGATAAAACTT
GTGCTTATTTTTCTTTACGGTCTTTAAAAAGGCCGTAATATCCAGCTGAACGGTCTGGTTATAGGTACAT
TTAGCAACTGACTGAAATGCCTCAAAATGTTCTTTACGATGCCATTGGGATATATCAACGGTGGTATATC
CAGTGATTTTTTTCTCCATTTTAGCTTCCTTAGCTCCTGAAAATCTCGATAACTCAAAAAATACGCCCGG
TAGTGATCTTATTTCATTATGGTGAAAGTTGGAACCTCTTACGTGCCAAGCCAAATAGGCCGTCACTCGG
TCGCTACGCTCCGGGCGTGAGA
Features (pLannotate 1.2.2; 18 found; start..end, strand, type, name):
     10..691     -  rep_origin     CloDF13 ori (fragment): Plasmids containing the CloDF13 (CDF) origin of replication can be propagated in E. coli cells that contain additional plasmids with compatible origins.
    716..813     -  rep_origin     CloDF13 ori (fragment): Plasmids containing the CloDF13 (CDF) origin of replication can be propagated in E. coli cells that contain additional plasmids with compatible origins.
    888..1970    -  CDS            lacI: lac repressor; lacI; The lac repressor binds to the lac operator to inhibit transcription in E. coli. This inhibition can be relieved by adding lactose or isopropyl-β-D-thiogalactopyranoside (IPTG).
   1971..2048    -  promoter       lacI promoter: lacI
   2086..2130    +  terminator     rrnB T1 terminator: transcription terminator T1 from the E. coli rrnB gene
   2153..3426    -  CDS            M13 gene III (fragment) (sequence partly withheld): pIII; III; minor coat protein
   3497..3517    -  promoter       PLtetO-1 promoter (fragment): modified phage lambda PL promoter with tet operator sites (Lutz and Bujard, 1997)
   3679..3706    -  terminator     rrnB T2 terminator: transcription terminator T2 from the E. coli rrnB gene
   3798..3884    -  terminator     rrnB T1 terminator: Escherichia coli rrnB; transcription terminator T1 from the E. coli rrnB gene
   3886..4001    -  ncRNA          5S rRNA: Accession: RF00001 - 5S ribosomal RNA
   4125..4141    +  protein_bind   lac operator: The lac repressor binds to the lac operator to inhibit transcription in E. coli. This inhibition can be relieved by adding lactose or isopropyl-β-D-thiogalactopyranoside (IPTG). lac repressor encoded by lacI
   4141..4173    +  promoter       PLtetO-1 promoter (fragment): modified phage lambda PL promoter with tet operator sites (Lutz and Bujard, 1997)
   5081..6925    +  CDS            mutL: MUTL_ECOLI - Experimental evidence at protein level: Swiss-Prot protein existence level 1. This protein is involved in the repair of mismatches in DNA. It is required for dam-dependent methyl-directed DNA mismatch repair. May act as a 'molecular matchmaker', a protein that promotes the formation of a stable complex between two or more DNA-binding proteins in an ATP-dependent manner without itself being part of the final effector complex. The ATPase activity of MutL is stimulated by DNA. From Escherichia coli (strain K12).
   6942..7901    +  CDS            RT86_ECOLX: Protein predicted: Swiss-Prot protein existence level 4. Participates in the synthesis of a msDNA (a branched RNA linked by a 2',5'-phosphodiester linkage to a single-stranded DNA) of unknown function. The retron transcript serves as primer and template to the reaction, and codes for the RT. From Escherichia coli.
   8045..8119    +  CDS            miniSOG2 (fragment): miniSOG2 is a basic (constitutively fluorescent) cyan fluorescent protein published in 2017, derived from Arabidopsis thaliana. It requires the cofactor flavin for fluorescence.
   8199..8230    +  terminator     tonB terminator: bidirectional E. coli tonB-P14 transcription terminator
   8246..8905    -  CDS            CmR: chloramphenicol acetyltransferase; cat; confers resistance to chloramphenicol
   8906..9003    -  promoter       cat promoter: promoter of the E. coli cat gene encoding chloramphenicol acetyltransferase
