>Addgene plasmid #242158 | RcP9_AraC_S170_LOV_P190_Sil_90bp | addgene full sequence | sequence record 492364 | Addgene NGS Result
CTGCGGCGGGCGCTGCGGACACATACAAAGTTACCCACAGATTCCGTGGATAAGCAGGGGACTAACATGT
GAGGCAAAACAGCAGGGCCGCGCCGGTGGCGTTTTTCCATAGGCTCCGCCCTCCTGCCAGAGTTCACATA
AACAGACGCTTTTCCGGTGCATCTGTGGGAGCCGTGAGGCTCAACCATGAATCTGACAGTACGGGCGAAA
CCCGACAGGACTTAAAGATCCCCACCGTTTCCGGCGGGTCGCTCCCTCTTGCGCTCTCCTGTTCCGACCC
TGCCGTTTACCGGATACCTGTTCCGCCTTTCTCCCTTACGGGAAGTGTGGCGCTTTCTCATAGCTCACAC
ACTGGTATCTCGGCTCGGTGTAGGTCGTTCGCTCCAAGCTGGGCTGTAAGCAAGAACTCCCCGTTCAGCC
CGACTGCTGCGCCTTATCCGGTAACTGTTCACTTGAGTCCAACCCGGAAAAGCACGGTAAAACGCCACTG
GCAGCAGCCATTGGTAACTGGGAGTTCGCAGAGGATTTGTTTAGCTAAACACGCGGTTGCTCTTGAAGTG
TGCGCCAAAGTCCGGCTACACTGGAAGGACAGATTTGGTTGCTGTGCTCTGCGAAAGCCAGTTACCACGG
TTAAGCAGTTCCCCAACTGACTTAACCTTCGATCAAACCACCTCCCCAGGTGGTTTTTTCGTTTACAGGG
CAAAAGATTACGCGCAGAAAAAAAGGATCTCAAGAAGATCCTTTGATCTTTTCTACTGAACCGCTCTAGA
TTTCAGTGCAATTTATCTCTTCAAATGTAGCACCTGAAGTCAGCCCAGGAGGTCACTGCCCGCTTTCCAG
TCGGGAAACCTGTCGTGCCAGCTGCATTAATGAATCGGCCAACGCGCGGGGAGAGGCGGTTTGCGTATTG
GGCGCCAGGGTGGTTTTTCTTTTCACCAGTGACACGGGCAACAGCTGATTGCCCTTCACCGCCTGGCCCT
GAGAGAGTTGCAGCAAGCGGTCCACGCTGGTTTGCCCCAGCAGGCGAAAATCCTGTTTGATGGTGGTTAA
CGGCGGGATATAACATGAGCTGTCTTCGGTATCGTCGTATCCCACTACCGAGATATCCGCACCAACGCGC
AGCCCGGACTCGGTAATGGCGCGCATTGCGCCCAGCGCCATCTGATCGTTGGCAACCAGCATCGCAGTGG
GAACGATACCCTCATTCAGCATTTGCATGGTTTGTTGAAAACCGGACATGGCACTCCAGTCGCCTTCCCG
TTCCGCTATCGGCTGAATTTGATTGCGAGTGAGATATTTATGCCAGCCAGCCAGACGCAGACGCGCCGAG
ACAGAACTTAATGGGCCCGCTAACAGCGCGATTTGCTGGTGACCCAATGCGACCAGATGCTCCACGCCCA
GTCGCGTACCGTCTTCATGGGAGAAAATAATACTGTTGATGGGTGTCTGGTCAGAGACATCAAGAAATAA
CGCCGGAACATTAGTGCAGGCAGCTTCCACAGCAATGGCATCCTGGTCATCCAGCGGATAGTTAATGATC
AGCCCACTGACGCGTTGCGCGAGAAGATTGTGCACCGCCGCTTTACAGGCTTCGACGCCGCTTCGTTCTA
CCATCGACACCACCACGCTGGCACCCAGTTGATCGGCGCGAGATTTAATCGCCGCGACAATTTGCGACGG
CGCGTGCAGGGCCAGACTGGAGGTGGCAACGCCAATCAGCAACGACTGTTTGCCCGCCAGTTGTTGTGCC
ACGCGGTTGGGAATGTAATTCAGCTCCGCCATCGCCGCTTCCACTTTTTCCCGCGTTTTCGCAGAAACGT
GGCTGGCCTGGTTCACCACGCGGGAAACGGTCTGATAAGAGACACCGGCATACTCTGCGACATCGTATAA
CGTTACTGGTTTCACATTCACCACCCTGAATTGACTCTCTTCCGGGCGCTATCATGCCATACCGCGAAAG
GTTTTGCGCCATTCGATGGTGTCCGGGATCTCGACGCTCTCCCTTAAGAGGACATCCGGTCAAATAAAAC
GAAAGGCTCAGTCGAAAGACTGGGCCTTTCGTTTTGCTGAGGAGACTTAGGGACCCT
[36 nt withheld, positions 2088-2123]
A
[50 nt withheld, positions 2125-2174]
GCGGAACAGGTTGATCTTATCGCAGTCGATACTGAACTCGTAAGGTTTACCAGCGCCAAAGACAAAAGGG
CGACATTCAACCGATTGAGGGAGG
[35 nt withheld, positions 2269-2303]
T
[62 nt withheld, positions 2305-2366]
A
[41 nt withheld, positions 2368-2408]
A
[161 nt withheld, positions 2410-2570]
TCCCTCAGAGC
[82 nt withheld, positions 2582-2663]
GACAGGAGGTTGAGGCAGGTCAGACGATTGG
[176 nt withheld, positions 2695-2870]
C
[305 nt withheld, positions 2872-3176]
T
[98 nt withheld, positions 3178-3275]
G
[85 nt withheld, positions 3277-3361]
TTTTTTTTTTCCTTTACTGCACCTGCAGGTAATGTTGTCCTCTTGATTTCTGCGTTCAGGATTGTCCTGC
TCTCTATCACTGATAGGGATGAACTGTTAATACAATTTGCGTGCCAATTTTTTATCTTTTTGATTTATAA
AGATCTGATTGAAGAATCAACAGCAACATGCCAGGATGAGTTAGCGAATTACACTAACAAGTGGCGAATT
TCATCACGGAGCCAATGTCCTCAGCGAGTTTGTAGAAACGCAAAAAGGCCATCCGTCAGGATGGCCTTCT
GCTTAATTTGATGCCTGGCAGTTTATGGCGGGCGTCCTGCCCGCCACCCTCCGGGCCGTTGCTTCGCAAC
GTTCAAATCCGCTCCCGGCGGATTTGTCCTACTCAGGAGAGCGTTCACCGACAAACAACAGATAAAACGA
AAGGCCCAGTCTTTCGACTGAGCCTTTCGTTTTATTTGATGCCTGGCAGTTCCCTACTCTCGCATGGGGA
GAACCCACACTACCATCGGCGCTACGGCGTTTCACTTCTGAGTTCGGCATGGGGTCAGGTGGGACCACCG
CGCTACTGCCGCCAGGCAAATTCTGTTTTATCAGACCGCTTCTGCGTTCTGATTTAATCTGTATCAGGCT
GAAAATCTTCTCTCATCCGCCAAAACAGCCAGGGCCCTACTGATAAATGTGAGCGGATAACATTGACATT
GTGAGCGGATAACAAGATACTGAGCACATCAGCAGGACGCACTGACCTCAACAGAAACAATAATAATGGA
GTCATGACCATGCCTAGGCCGCGGGCCGCGCGAATTCAGAAGGAGAATATACCATGAACCAAATCGTGAA
GTTCACTGACGACTCTGGCCTGGCGGTTCAAGTTACTCCAGACGATGTTCGCCGTTATATCTGTGAGAAC
GCTACTGAAAAAGAGGTGGGCCTCTTTCTGCAACTCTGTCAGACTCAACGTCTGAATCCGTTTGTGAAAG
ACGCTTACCTGGTGAAATACGGCGGTGCTCCAGCTTCTATGATTACTTCCTATCAAGTTTTTAACCGTCG
CGCGTGTCGTGATGCTAACTATGATGGTATCAAATCTGGTGTGGTTGTTCTGCGTGACGGTGATGTTGTG
CATAAACGTGGTGCTGCGTGCTACAAAAAGGCGGGTGAGGAGCTCATCGGTGGTTGGGCGGAAGTTCGCT
TTAAGGATGGCCGCGAGACTGCGTATGCTGAGGTGGCGCTCGACGACTATTCCACCGGCAAATCTAATTG
GGCGAAAATGCCGGGTGTTATGATCGAAAAATGCGCGAAGGCTGCTGCTTGGCGCCTCGCGTTCCCGGAC
ACTTTTCAGGGCATGTACGCTGCGGAGGAAATGGATCAAGCGCAACAGCCAGAACAGGTGCGCGCTCAGG
CGGAGCAACCAGTGGATCTCCAGCCAATCCGCGAACTCTTCAAGCCATATTGCGAACACTTCGGCATCAC
TCCGGCTGAGGGTATGACTGCTGTTTGTGGTGCGGTGGGCGCTGAAGGCATGCACTCTATGACCGAGCAG
CAAGCTCGCCGTGCTCGCGCTTGGATGGAGGAAGAAATGGCTGCGCCAGCTGTGGAAGCGGAGTATGAGG
TTGTTGACGAGGGCGAGGTGTTTTAAGGATCCAGGAGAATACACATGCCAATTCAGGTCTTACCGCCACA
ACTGGCGAACCAGATTGCCGCAGGTGAGGTGGTCGAGCGACCTGCGTCGGTAGTCAAAGAACTAGTGAAA
AACAGCCTCGATGCAGGTGCGACGCGTATCGATATTGATATCGAACGCGGTGGGGCGAAACTTATCCGCA
TTCGTGATAACGGCTGCGGTATCAAAAAAGATGAGCTGGCGCTGGCGCTGGCTCGTCATGCCACCAGTAA
AATCGCCTCTCTGGACGATCTCGAAGCCATTATCAGCCTGGGCTTTCGCGGTGAGGCGCTGGCGAGTATC
AGTTCGGTTTCCCGCCTGACGCTCACTTCACGCACCGCAGAACAGCAGGAAGCCTGGCAGGCCTATGCCG
AAGGGCGCGATATGAACGTGACGGTAAAACCGGCGGCGCATCCTGTGGGGACGACGCTGGAGGTGCTGGA
TCTGTTCTACAACACCCCGGCGCGGCGCAAATTCCTGCGCACCGAGAAAACCGAATTTAACCACATTGAT
GAGATCATCCGCCGCATTGCGCTGGCGCGTTTCGACGTCACGATCAACCTGTCGCATAACGGTAAAATTG
TGCGTCAGTACCGCGCAGTGCCGGAAGGCGGGCAAAAAGAACGGCGCTTAGGCGCGATTTGCGGCACCGC
TTTTCTTGAACAAGCGCTGGCGATTGAATGGCAACACGGCGATCTCACGCTACGCGGCTGGGTGGCCGAT
CCAAATCACACCACGCCCGCACTGGCAGAAATTCAGTATTGCTACGTGAACGGTCGCATGATGCGCGATC
GCCTGATCAATCACGCGATCCGCCAGGCCTGCGAAGACAAACTGGGGGCCGATCAGCAACCGGCATTTGT
GTTGTATCTGGAGATCGACCCACATCAGGTGGACGTCAACGTGCACCCCGCCAAACACGAAGTGCGTTTC
CATCAGTCGCGTCTGGTGCATGATTTTATCTATCAGGGCGTGCTGAGCGTGCTACAACAGCAACTGGAAA
CGCCGCTACCGCTGGACGATGAACCCCAACCTGCACCGCGTTCCATTCCGGAAAACCGCGTGGCGGCGGG
GCGCAATCACTTTGCAGAACCGGCAGCTCGTGAGCCGGTAGCTCCGCGCTACACTCCTGCGCCAGCATCA
GGCAGTCGTCCGGCTGCCCCCTGGCCGAATGCGCAGCCAGGCTACCAGAAACAGCAAGGTGAAGTGTATC
GCCAGCTTTTGCAAACGCCCGCGCCGATGCAAAAATTAAAAGCGCCGGAACCGCAGGAACCTGCACTTGC
GGCGAACAGTCAGAGTTTTGGTCGGGTACTGACTATCGTCCATTCCGACTGTGCGTTGCTGGAGCGCGAC
GGCAACATTTCACTTTTATCCTTGCCAGTGGCAGAACGTTGGCTGCGTCAGGCACAATTGACGCCGGGTG
AAGCGCCCGTTTGCGCCCAGCCGCTGCTGATTCCGTTGCGGCTAAAAGTTTCTGCCGAAGAAAAATCGGC
ATTAGAAAAAGCGCAGTCTGCCCTGGCGGAATTGGGTATTGATTTCCAGTCAGATGCACAGCATGTGACC
ATCAGGGCAGTGCCTTTACCCTTACGCCAACAAAATTTACAAATCTTGATTCCTGAACTGATAGGCTACC
TGGCGAAGCAGTCCGTATTCGAACCTGGCAATATTGCGCAGTGGATTGCACGAAATCTGATGAGCGAACA
TGCGCAGTGGTCAATGGCACAGGCCATAACCCTGCTGGCGGACGTGGAACGGTTATGTCCGCAACTTGTG
AAAACGCCGCCGGGTGGTCTGTTACAATCTGTTGATTTACATCCGGCGATAAAAGCCCTGAAAGATGAGT
GAAAAGGAAAAAAAAATGAAATCCGCTGAATATTTGAACACTTTTAGATTGAGAAATCTCGGCCTACCTG
TCATGAACAATTTGCATGACATGTCTAAGGCGACTCGCATATCTGTTGAAACACTTCGGTTGTTAATCTA
TACAGCTGATTTTCGCTATAGGATCTACACTGTAGAAAAGAAAGGCCCAGAGAAGAGAATGAGAACCATT
TACCAACCTTCTCGAGAACTTAAAGCCTTACAAGGATGGGTTCTACGTAACATTTTAGATAAACTGTCGT
CATCTCCTTTTTCTATTGGATTTGAAAAGCACCAATCTATTTTGAATAATGCTACCCCGCATATTGGGGC
AAACTTTATACTGAATATTGATTTGGAGGATTTTTTCCCAAGTTTAACTGCTAACAAAGTTTTTGGAGTG
TTCCATTCTCTTGGTTATAATCGACTAATATCTTCAGTTTTGACAAAAATATGTTGTTATAAAAATCTGC
TACCACAAGGTGCTCCATCATCACCTAAATTAGCTAATCTAATATGTTCTAAACTTGATTATCGTATTCA
GGGTTATGCAGGTAGTCGGGGCTTGATATATACGAGATATGCCGATGATCTCACCTTATCTGCACAGTCT
ATGAAAAAGGTTGTTAAAGCACGTGATTTTTTATTTTCTATAATCCCAAGTGAAGGATTGGTTATTAACT
CAAAAAAAACTTGTATTAGTGGGCCTCGTAGTCAGAGGAAAGTTACAGGTTTAGTTATTTCACAAGAGAA
AGTTGGGATAGGTAGAGAAAAATATAAAGAAATTAGAGCAAAGATACATCATATATTTTGCGGTAAGTCT
TCTGAGATAGAACACGTTAGGGGATGGTTGTCATTTATTTTAAGTGTGGATTCAAAAAGCCATAGGAGAT
TAATAACTTATATTAGCAAATTAGAAAAAAAATATGGAAAGAACCCTTTAAATAAAGCGAAGACCTAACA
TTTAACTATGATAAGATTCCGTATGCGCACCCTTAGCGAGAGGTTTATCATTAAGGTCAACCTCTGGATG
TTGTTTCGGCATCCTGCATTGAATCTGAGTTACTGTCTGTTTTCCTGAATTCCACAACGCTGGAACGCAT
TGAAAAGAATTTCGTAATCACAGACCCTCGCCTTCCCGACAATCCAATTATTTTTGCGTCCGATAGCTTC
CTGTACGAATTCAGGAAACCCGTTTTTTCTGACGTAAGGGTGCGCATACGGAATCTACTTAATTAACGGC
ACTCCTCAGCCAAGTCAAAAGCCTCCGACCGGAGGCTTTTGACTACATGCCCATGGCGTTTACGCCCCGC
CCTGCCACTCATCGCAGTACTGTTGTAATTCATTAAGCATTCTGCCGACATGGAAGCCATCACAAACGGC
ATGATGAACCTGAATCGCCAGCGGCATCAGCACCTTGTCGCCTTGCGTATAATATTTGCCCATAGTGAAA
ACGGGGGCGAAGAAGTTGTCCATATTGGCCACGTTTAAATCAAAACTGGTGAAACTCACCCAGGGATTGG
CTGAAACGAAAAACATATTCTCAATAAACCCTTTAGGGAAATAGGCCAGGTTTTCACCGTAACACGCCAC
ATCTTGCGAATATATGTGTAGAAACTGCCGGAAATCGTCGTGGTATTCACTCCAGAGCGATGAAAACGTT
TCAGTTTGCTCATGGAAAACGGTGTAACAAGGGTGAACACTATCCCATATCACCAGCTCACCGTCTTTCA
TTGCCATACGGAACTCCGGATGAGCATTCATCAGGCGGGCAAGAATGTGAATAAAGGCCGGATAAAACTT
GTGCTTATTTTTCTTTACGGTCTTTAAAAAGGCCGTAATATCCAGCTGAACGGTCTGGTTATAGGTACAT
TTAGCAACTGACTGAAATGCCTCAAAATGTTCTTTACGATGCCATTGGGATATATCAACGGTGGTATATC
CAGTGATTTTTTTCTCCATTTTAGCTTCCTTAGCTCCTGAAAATCTCGATAACTCAAAAAATACGCCCGG
TAGTGATCTTATTTCATTATGGTGAAAGTTGGAACCTCTTACGTGCCAAGCCAAATAGGCCGTCACTCGG
TCGCTACGCTCCGGGCGTGAGA
Features (pLannotate 1.2.2; 17 found; start..end, strand, type, name):
     10..748     -  rep_origin     CloDF13 ori: Plasmids containing the CloDF13 (CDF) origin of replication can be propagated in E. coli cells that contain additional plasmids with compatible origins.
    823..1905    -  CDS            lacI: lac repressor; lacI; The lac repressor binds to the lac operator to inhibit transcription in E. coli. This inhibition can be relieved by adding lactose or isopropyl-β-D-thiogalactopyranoside (IPTG).
   1906..1983    -  promoter       lacI promoter: lacI
   2021..2065    +  terminator     rrnB T1 terminator: transcription terminator T1 from the E. coli rrnB gene
   2088..3361    -  CDS            M13 gene III (fragment) (sequence partly withheld): pIII; III; minor coat protein
   3432..3452    -  promoter       PLtetO-1 promoter (fragment): modified phage lambda PL promoter with tet operator sites (Lutz and Bujard, 1997)
   3614..3641    -  terminator     rrnB T2 terminator: transcription terminator T2 from the E. coli rrnB gene
   3733..3819    -  terminator     rrnB T1 terminator: Escherichia coli rrnB; transcription terminator T1 from the E. coli rrnB gene
   3821..3936    -  ncRNA          5S rRNA: Accession: RF00001 - 5S ribosomal RNA
   4060..4076    +  protein_bind   lac operator: The lac repressor binds to the lac operator to inhibit transcription in E. coli. This inhibition can be relieved by adding lactose or isopropyl-β-D-thiogalactopyranoside (IPTG). lac repressor encoded by lacI
   4076..4108    +  promoter       PLtetO-1 promoter (fragment): modified phage lambda PL promoter with tet operator sites (Lutz and Bujard, 1997)
   5016..6860    +  CDS            mutL: MUTL_ECOLI - Experimental evidence at protein level: Swiss-Prot protein existence level 1. This protein is involved in the repair of mismatches in DNA. It is required for dam-dependent methyl-directed DNA mismatch repair. May act as a 'molecular matchmaker', a protein that promotes the formation of a stable complex between two or more DNA-binding proteins in an ATP-dependent manner without itself being part of the final effector complex. The ATPase activity of MutL is stimulated by DNA. From Escherichia coli (strain K12).
   6877..7836    +  CDS            RT86_ECOLX: Protein predicted: Swiss-Prot protein existence level 4. Participates in the synthesis of a msDNA (a branched RNA linked by a 2',5'-phosphodiester linkage to a single-stranded DNA) of unknown function. The retron transcript serves as primer and template to the reaction, and codes for the RT. From Escherichia coli.
   7980..8054    +  CDS            miniSOG2 (fragment): miniSOG2 is a basic (constitutively fluorescent) cyan fluorescent protein published in 2017, derived from Arabidopsis thaliana. It requires the cofactor flavin for fluorescence.
   8134..8165    +  terminator     tonB terminator: bidirectional E. coli tonB-P14 transcription terminator
   8181..8840    -  CDS            CmR: chloramphenicol acetyltransferase; cat; confers resistance to chloramphenicol
   8841..8938    -  promoter       cat promoter: promoter of the E. coli cat gene encoding chloramphenicol acetyltransferase
