[The description below was written by a language model from this plasmid's Addgene catalogue record and pLannotate feature annotations shown in this document.]
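Description:
RcP9_AraC_S170_LOV_P190_Sil_90bp is a bacterial expression plasmid of about 9 kb, assembled by Golden Gate cloning, that serves as a retron-based recombineering helper in a phage-assisted evolution workflow for engineering allosteric protein switches. It replicates from the CloDF13 (CDF) origin, which is compatible with other common origins and so allows it to coexist with additional plasmids in the same E. coli cell. It is selected with chloramphenicol through a cat promoter-driven CmR cassette. The catalogue lists it as high copy. A lacI gene with its own promoter supplies lac repressor.

The main operon sits downstream of a lac operator fused to a PLtetO-1-type promoter fragment, suggesting IPTG-responsive control. It contains a mutL coding sequence followed by the Ec86 retron reverse transcriptase. An unannotated stretch of roughly 900 bp lies between the promoter and mutL, and the record does not say what it encodes. The record also does not state whether the mutL is a mutant allele; mismatch-repair interference is a common reason for including it in recombineering. After the reverse transcriptase comes a short region annotated as a miniSOG2 fragment, ending at a tonB terminator. Because miniSOG2 is LOV2-derived, this hit most plausibly reflects the 90 bp retron donor, which targets an AraC variant with a LOV domain inserted at S170 and installs a silent change at P190.

A separate, oppositely oriented cassette carries M13 gene III (the listed insert) behind another PLtetO-1 fragment, providing the pIII coat protein that phage propagation depends on. The depositor describes the plasmid as a positive control for testing whether editing succeeds. Two sequencing records exist. The 9,048 nt one is flagged as incorrect and shows a split origin, so the 8,983 nt record is the one to rely on.
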