Addgene plasmid #242158: RcP9_AraC_S170_LOV_P190_Sil_90bp
Purpose: Recombineering Plasmid 9. Positive control to test for successful editing using AraC S170 LOV (silent mutation of P190, 90bp retron)
Depositing lab: Dominik Niopek. Depositing organization: Universitaet Heidelberg. Publication: Phage-assisted evolution of allosteric protein switches. Southern NT, von Bachmann A, Hovsepyan A, Griebl M, Wolf B, Lemmen N, Kroell AS, Westermann S, Mathony J, Niopek D. Nat Commun. 2026 Apr 14;17(1):3498. doi: 10.1038/s41467-026-71717-0. PubMed 41980963.
Backbone
  Vector backbone: RcP9
  Vector type: Bacterial Expression
Growth in bacteria
  Bacterial resistance: Chloramphenicol, 25 μg/mL
  Growth temperature: 37°C
  Growth strain: DH5alpha
  Copy number: High Copy
Gene/Insert
  Gene/Insert name: Gene III
  Species: Synthetic
  Cloning method: Golden Gate
Terms and licenses: Academic/Nonprofit Terms; Industry Terms: Not Available to Industry
Depositor comments: Please visit https://doi.org/10.1101/2025.06.12.659331 for bioRxiv preprint.
How to cite: RcP9_AraC_S170_LOV_P190_Sil_90bp was a gift from Dominik Niopek (Addgene plasmid # 242158 ; http://n2t.net/addgene:242158 ; RRID:Addgene_242158)
